Addgene plasmid #250238: AAV-EF1α-DIO-DSE-mCherry-PSE-shRNA-Numb
Purpose: Cre-dependent AAV expressing mCherry and an shRNA targeting Numb under EF1α promoter for selective Numb knockdown
Depositing lab: Won Do Heo. Depositing organization: Korea Advanced Institute of Science and Technology. Publication: Dysregulation of FGFR1 signaling in the hippocampus facilitates depressive disorder. Shin J, Oh H, Park JH, Bae H, Yang CM, Lee M, Kim S, Heo WD. Exp Mol Med. 2025 Aug;57(8):1818-1836. doi: 10.1038/s12276-025-01519-9. Epub 2025 Aug 15. PubMed 40813470.
Backbone
  Vector backbone: pAAV-EF1α-DIO-DSE-mCherry-PSE
  Backbone manufacturer: Heo Lab (KAIST)
  Total vector size (bp): 6794
  Vector type: Mammalian Expression, Mouse Targeting, AAV, RNAi, Cre/Lox
Growth in bacteria
  Bacterial resistance: Ampicillin, 100 μg/mL
  Growth temperature: 30°C
  Growth strain: NEB Stable
  Copy number: Low Copy
Gene/Insert
  Gene/Insert name: Numb (alt name: shRNA Numb)
  gRNA/shRNA sequence: CGCGGTTTCCTAGGTCTGTGA
  Species: M. musculus (mouse)
  Entrez Gene: Numb (a.k.a. Nb)
  Promoter: EF1α
  Cloning method: Restriction Enzyme; 5′ cloning site AvrII (unknown if destroyed); 3′ cloning site EcoRI (unknown if destroyed)
  Sequencing primers: 5′ TCTGTGAAGATGCCGTAAA
Terms and licenses: Academic/Nonprofit Terms; Industry Terms: Not Available to Industry
How to cite: AAV-EF1α-DIO-DSE-mCherry-PSE-shRNA-Numb was a gift from Won Do Heo (Addgene plasmid # 250238 ; http://n2t.net/addgene:250238 ; RRID:Addgene_250238)
