[The description below was written by a language model from this plasmid's Addgene catalogue record and pLannotate feature annotations shown in this document.]
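Description:
AAV-EF1α-DIO-DSE-mCherry-PSE-shRNA-Numb is an AAV2-ITR transfer plasmid of about 6.8 kb, built for Cre-dependent knockdown of mouse Numb with a red fluorescent marker. It is propagated in bacteria through a ColE1/pUC-type origin with ampicillin selection (AmpR), and it also carries an f1 origin. The catalogue lists it as low copy and grown in a recombination-deficient strain, which is usual for ITR-containing plasmids. In the full sequence annotation the right ITR is intact, whereas the left ITR is detected only as short fragments.

Between the ITRs, the human EF-1α promoter sits upstream of a double-floxed inverted (DIO) cassette bounded by lox2272/loxP pairs in opposing orientation, followed by WPRE and the hGH polyadenylation signal. The inverted segment contains mCherry preceded by a short GAP43-derived fragment, probably a membrane-targeting motif, although the record does not say so. Cre recombination flips the cassette irreversibly into the sense orientation so that EF-1α can drive mCherry. The U6 promoter is annotated as two separate fragments: one lies inverted inside the floxed region and the other lies forward, just downstream of the lox sites. Together with the DSE and PSE in the name (distal and proximal sequence elements of U6), this suggests a split Pol III promoter that is reassembled only after Cre-mediated inversion, which would also make shRNA transcription Cre-dependent. The catalogue itself names only EF1α as the promoter. The shRNA is not annotated, and it was cloned by AvrII/EcoRI.

The depositor's 3.3 kb sequence covers only the region from EF-1α to WPRE and matches the full record. The construct is intended for cell-type-selective Numb knockdown in Cre-expressing mouse cells, and the associated work concerns FGFR1 signalling in the hippocampus.
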