Features (pLannotate 1.2.2; 14 found; start..end, strand, type, name):
      2..1180    +  promoter       EF-1α promoter: strong constitutive promoter for human elongation factor EF-1α
   1217..1250    +  protein_bind   lox2272: Cre-mediated recombination occurs in the 8-bp core sequence (GGATACTT). lox2272 sites are compatible with each other, but incompatible with loxP or loxN sites (Lee and Saito, 1988). Cre recombinase
   1251..1300    -  intron         β-globin intron (fragment): internally truncated intron from human β-globin
   1301..1334    +  protein_bind   loxP: Cre-mediated recombination occurs in the 8-bp core sequence (GCATACAT). Cre recombinase
   1335..1443    -  promoter       U6 promoter (fragment): RNA polymerase III promoter for human U6 snRNA
   1546..2253    -  CDS            mCherry: mCherry is a basic (constitutively fluorescent) red fluorescent protein published in 2004, derived from Discosoma sp.. It is reported to be a very rapidly-maturing monomer with low acid sensitivity.
   2273..2304    -  misc_feature   MCS (fragment): multiple cloning site
   2299..2364    -  CDS            gap43 (fragment): NEUM_CARAU - Experimental evidence at transcript level: Swiss-Prot protein existence level 2. This protein is associated with nerve growth. It is a major component of the motile 'growth cones' that form the tips of elongating axons. Plays a role in axonal and dendritic filopodia induction (By similarity). From Carassius auratus (Goldfish).
   2381..2414    -  protein_bind   lox2272: Cre-mediated recombination occurs in the 8-bp core sequence (GGATACTT). lox2272 sites are compatible with each other, but incompatible with loxP or loxN sites (Lee and Saito, 1988). Cre recombinase
   2415..2464    -  intron         β-globin intron (fragment): internally truncated intron from human β-globin
   2465..2498    -  protein_bind   loxP: Cre-mediated recombination occurs in the 8-bp core sequence (GCATACAT). Cre recombinase
   2506..2603    +  promoter       U6 promoter (fragment): RNA polymerase III promoter for human U6 snRNA
   2669..2693    +  misc_feature   MCS (fragment): pBluescript multiple cloning site
   2693..3281    +  misc_feature   WPRE: woodchuck hepatitis virus posttranscriptional regulatory element
>Addgene plasmid #250238 | AAV-EF1α-DIO-DSE-mCherry-PSE-shRNA-Numb | depositor full sequence | sequence record 493856 | AAV-EF1α-DIO-DSE-mCherry-PSE-shRNA-Numb sequence 3316 bps
TGGCTCCGGTGCCCGTCAGTGGGCAGAGCGCACATCGCCCACAGTCCCCGAGAAGTTGGGGGGAGGGGTC
GGCAATTGAACCGGTGCCTAGAGAAGGTGGCGCGGGGTAAACTGGGAAAGTGATGTCGTGTACTGGCTCC
GCCTTTTTCCCGAGGGTGGGGGAGAACCGTATATAAGTGCAGTAGTCGCCGTGAACGTTCTTTTTCGCAA
CGGGTTTGCCGCCAGAACACAGGTAAGTGCCGTGTGTGGTTCCCGCGGGCCTGGCCTCTTTACGGGTTAT
GGCCCTTGCGTGCCTTGAATTACTTCCACCTGGCTGCAGTACGTGATTCTTGATCCCGAGCTTCGGGTTG
GAAGTGGGTGGGAGAGTTCGAGGCCTTGCGCTTAAGGAGCCCCTTCGCCTCGTGCTTGAGTTGAGGCCTG
GCCTGGGCGCTGGGGCCGCCGCGTGCGAATCTGGTGGCACCTTCGCGCCTGTCTCGCTGCTTTCGATAAG
TCTCTAGCCATTTAAAATTTTTGATGACCTGCTGCGACGCTTTTTTTCTGGCAAGATAGTCTTGTAAATG
CGGGCCAAGATCTGCACACTGGTATTTCGGTTTTTGGGGCCGCGGGCGGCGACGGGGCCCGTGCGTCCCA
GCGCACATGTTCGGCGAGGCGGGGCCTGCGAGCGCGGCCACCGAGAATCGGACGGGGGTAGTCTCAAGCT
GGCCGGCCTGCTCTGGTGCCTGGCCTCGCGCCGCCGTGTATCGCCCCGCCCTGGGCGGCAAGGCTGGCCC
GGTCGGCACCAGTTGCGTGAGCGGAAAGATGGCCGCTTCCCGGCCCTGCTGCAGGGAGCTCAAAATGGAG
GACGCGGCGCTCGGGAGAGCGGGCGGGTGAGTCACCCACACAAAGGAAAAGGGCCTTTCCGTCCTCAGCC
GTCGCTTCATGTGACTCCACGGAGTACCGGGCGCCGTCCAGGCACCTCGATTAGTTCTCGAGCTTTTGGA
GTACGTCGTCTTTAGGTTGGGGGGAGGGGTTTTATGCGATGGAGTTTCCCCACACTGAGTGGGTGGAGAC
TGAAGTTAGGCCAGCTTGGCACTTGATGTAATTCTCCTTGGAATTTGCCCTTTTTGAGTTTGGATCTTGG
TTCATTCTCAAGCCTCAGACAGTGGTTCAAAGTTTTTTTCTTCCATTTCAGGTGTCGTGAGGTACCGGAT
CCTCTAGATTCGCTAGCGGATCCGGAATAACTTCGTATAGGATACTTTATACGAAGTTATGCAGAATGGT
AGCTGGATTGTAGCTGCTATTAGCAATATGAAACCTCTTAATAACTTCGTATAGCATACATTATACGAAG
TTATTATTTTGTACTAATATCTTTGTGTTTACAGTCAAATTAATTCTAATTATCTCTCTAACAGCCTTGT
ATCGTATATGCAAATATGAAGGAATCATGGGAAATAGGCCCTCTTCCTGCCCGACCTTGGCGCGCGCTCG
GCGCGCGGTCACGCTCCGTCACGTGGTGCGTTTTGCCTGCGCGTCTTTCCACTGGGTTAATTAAGCGGCC
GCTTACTTGTACAGCTCGTCCATGCCGCCGGTGGAGTGGCGGCCCTCGGCGCGTTCGTACTGTTCCACGA
TGGTGTAGTCCTCGTTGTGGGAGGTGATGTCCAACTTGATGTTGACGTTGTAGGCGCCGGGCAGCTGCAC
GGGCTTCTTGGCCTTGTAGGTGGTCTTGACCTCAGCGTCGTAGTGGCCGCCGTCCTTCAGCTTCAGCCTC
TGCTTGATCTCGCCCTTCAGGGCGCCGTCCTCGGGGTACATCCGCTCGGAGGAGGCCTCCCAGCCCATGG
TCTTCTTCTGCATTACGGGGCCGTCGGAGGGGAAGTTGGTGCCGCGCAGCTTCACCTTGTAGATGAACTC
GCCGTCCTGCAGGGAGGAGTCCTGGGTCACGGTCACCACGCCGCCGTCCTCGAAGTTCATCACGCGCTCC
CACTTGAAGCCCTCGGGGAAGGACAGCTTCAAGTAGTCGGGGATGTCGGCGGGGTGCTTCACGTAGGCCT
TGGAGCCGTACATGAACTGAGGGGACAGGATGTCCCAGGCGAAGGGCAGGGGGCCACCCTTGGTCACCTT
CAGCTTGGCGGTCTGGGTGCCCTCGTAGGGGCGGCCCTCGCCCTCGCCCTCGATCTCGAACTCGTGGCCG
TTCACGGAGCCCTCCATGTGCACCTTGAAGCGCATGAACTCCTTGATGATGGCCATGTTATCCTCCTCGC
CCTTGCTCACCATGGTGGCGGATGCTACCGGTGGATCCCGGGCCCGCGGTACCGTCGACTGCAGCTCCTG
ATCGGCCTCTTCATTCTTCTCAACCGGTTTAGTTCTTCTGATGCAGCACAGCATGGGGCGGCGCGCCGCG
ATAACTTCGTATAAAGTATCCTATACGAAGTTATTTGCCTTAACCCAGAAATTATCACTGTTATTCTTTA
GAATGGTGCAAAGAATAACTTCGTATAATGTATGCTATACGAAGTTATGTTTATCTGCAGTTTTAAAATT
ATGTTTTAAAATGGACTATCATATGCTTACCGTAACTTGAAAGTATTTCGATTTCTTGGGTTTATATATC
TTGTGGAAAGGACGCGGTTTCCTAGGTCTGTGAAGATGCCGTAAACCTGACCCATTTACGGCATCTTCAC
AGATTTTTGAATTCGATATCAAGCTTATCGATAATCAACCTCTGGATTACAAAATTTGTGAAAGATTGAC
TGGTATTCTTAACTATGTTGCTCCTTTTACGCTATGTGGATACGCTGCTTTAATGCCTTTGTATCATGCT
ATTGCTTCCCGTATGGCTTTCATTTTCTCCTCCTTGTATAAATCCTGGTTGCTGTCTCTTTATGAGGAGT
TGTGGCCCGTTGTCAGGCAACGTGGCGTGGTGTGCACTGTGTTTGCTGACGCAACCCCCACTGGTTGGGG
CATTGCCACCACCTGTCAGCTCCTTTCCGGGACTTTCGCTTTCCCCCTCCCTATTGCCACGGCGGAACTC
ATCGCCGCCTGCCTTGCCCGCTGCTGGACAGGGGCTCGGCTGTTGGGCACTGACAATTCCGTGGTGTTGT
CGGGGAAATCATCGTCCTTTCCTTGGCTGCTCGCCTATGTTGCCACCTGGATTCTGCGCGGGACGTCCTT
CTGCTACGTCCCTTCGGCCCTCAATCCAGCGGACCTTCCTTCCCGCGGCCTGCTGCCGGCTCTGCGGCCT
CTTCCGCGTCTTCGCCTTCGCCCTCAGACGAGTCGGATCTCCCTTTGGGCCGCCTCCCCGCATCGATACC
GAGCGCTGCTCGAGAGATCTACGGGT
