Features (pLannotate 1.2.2; 26 found; start..end, strand, type, name):
     12..39      +  repeat_region  AAV2 ITR (fragment): inverted terminal repeat of adeno-associated virus serotype 2 inverted
     68..95      +  repeat_region  AAV2 ITR (fragment): inverted terminal repeat of adeno-associated virus serotype 2 inverted
    158..224     +  CDS            small t antigen (fragment): SV40 (simian virus 40) small t antigen
    231..1409    +  promoter       EF-1α promoter: strong constitutive promoter for human elongation factor EF-1α
   1446..1479    +  protein_bind   lox2272: Cre-mediated recombination occurs in the 8-bp core sequence (GGATACTT). lox2272 sites are compatible with each other, but incompatible with loxP or loxN sites (Lee and Saito, 1988). Cre recombinase
   1480..1529    -  intron         β-globin intron (fragment): internally truncated intron from human β-globin
   1530..1563    +  protein_bind   loxP: Cre-mediated recombination occurs in the 8-bp core sequence (GCATACAT). Cre recombinase
   1564..1672    -  promoter       U6 promoter (fragment): RNA polymerase III promoter for human U6 snRNA
   1775..2482    -  CDS            mCherry: mCherry is a basic (constitutively fluorescent) red fluorescent protein published in 2004, derived from Discosoma sp.. It is reported to be a very rapidly-maturing monomer with low acid sensitivity.
   2502..2533    -  misc_feature   MCS (fragment): multiple cloning site
   2528..2593    -  CDS            gap43 (fragment): NEUM_CARAU - Experimental evidence at transcript level: Swiss-Prot protein existence level 2. This protein is associated with nerve growth. It is a major component of the motile 'growth cones' that form the tips of elongating axons. Plays a role in axonal and dendritic filopodia induction (By similarity). From Carassius auratus (Goldfish).
   2610..2643    -  protein_bind   lox2272: Cre-mediated recombination occurs in the 8-bp core sequence (GGATACTT). lox2272 sites are compatible with each other, but incompatible with loxP or loxN sites (Lee and Saito, 1988). Cre recombinase
   2644..2693    -  intron         β-globin intron (fragment): internally truncated intron from human β-globin
   2694..2727    -  protein_bind   loxP: Cre-mediated recombination occurs in the 8-bp core sequence (GCATACAT). Cre recombinase
   2735..2832    +  promoter       U6 promoter (fragment): RNA polymerase III promoter for human U6 snRNA
   2898..2922    +  misc_feature   MCS (fragment): pBluescript multiple cloning site
   2922..3510    +  misc_feature   WPRE: woodchuck hepatitis virus posttranscriptional regulatory element
   3542..4018    +  polyA_signal   hGH poly(A) signal: human growth hormone polyadenylation signal
   4058..4198    +  repeat_region  AAV2 ITR: inverted terminal repeat of adeno-associated virus serotype 2 inverted
   4203..4254    -  misc_feature   bom (fragment): basis of mobility region from pBR322
   4273..4728    +  rep_origin     f1 ori (sequence partly withheld): f1 bacteriophage origin of replication; arrow indicates direction of (+) strand synthesis
   4729..4778    -  misc_feature   bom (fragment): basis of mobility region from pBR322
   4880..4915    -  CDS            rop (fragment): Rop protein, which maintains plasmids at low copy number; rop
   5010..5114    +  promoter       AmpR promoter: bla
   5115..5975    +  CDS            AmpR: β-lactamase; bla; confers resistance to ampicillin, carbenicillin, and related antibiotics
   6146..6734    +  rep_origin     ori: high-copy-number ColE1/pMB1/pBR322/pUC origin of replication
>Addgene plasmid #250238 | AAV-EF1α-DIO-DSE-mCherry-PSE-shRNA-Numb | addgene full sequence | sequence record 497742 | Addgene NGS Result
CCTGCAGGCAGCTGCGCGCTCGCTCGCTCACTGAGGCCGCCCGGGCGTCGGGCGACCTTTGGTCGCCCGG
CCTCAGTGAGCGAGCGAGCGCGCAGAGAGGGAGTGGCCAACTCCATCACTAGGGGTTCCTGCGGCCGCAC
GCGTAAGCTTTGCAAAGATGGATAAAGTTTTAAACAGAGAGGAATCTTTGCAGCTAATGGACCTTCTAGG
TCTTGAAAGGAGTGGGAATTGGCTCCGGTGCCCGTCAGTGGGCAGAGCGCACATCGCCCACAGTCCCCGA
GAAGTTGGGGGGAGGGGTCGGCAATTGAACCGGTGCCTAGAGAAGGTGGCGCGGGGTAAACTGGGAAAGT
GATGTCGTGTACTGGCTCCGCCTTTTTCCCGAGGGTGGGGGAGAACCGTATATAAGTGCAGTAGTCGCCG
TGAACGTTCTTTTTCGCAACGGGTTTGCCGCCAGAACACAGGTAAGTGCCGTGTGTGGTTCCCGCGGGCC
TGGCCTCTTTACGGGTTATGGCCCTTGCGTGCCTTGAATTACTTCCACCTGGCTGCAGTACGTGATTCTT
GATCCCGAGCTTCGGGTTGGAAGTGGGTGGGAGAGTTCGAGGCCTTGCGCTTAAGGAGCCCCTTCGCCTC
GTGCTTGAGTTGAGGCCTGGCCTGGGCGCTGGGGCCGCCGCGTGCGAATCTGGTGGCACCTTCGCGCCTG
TCTCGCTGCTTTCGATAAGTCTCTAGCCATTTAAAATTTTTGATGACCTGCTGCGACGCTTTTTTTCTGG
CAAGATAGTCTTGTAAATGCGGGCCAAGATCTGCACACTGGTATTTCGGTTTTTGGGGCCGCGGGCGGCG
ACGGGGCCCGTGCGTCCCAGCGCACATGTTCGGCGAGGCGGGGCCTGCGAGCGCGGCCACCGAGAATCGG
ACGGGGGTAGTCTCAAGCTGGCCGGCCTGCTCTGGTGCCTGGCCTCGCGCCGCCGTGTATCGCCCCGCCC
TGGGCGGCAAGGCTGGCCCGGTCGGCACCAGTTGCGTGAGCGGAAAGATGGCCGCTTCCCGGCCCTGCTG
CAGGGAGCTCAAAATGGAGGACGCGGCGCTCGGGAGAGCGGGCGGGTGAGTCACCCACACAAAGGAAAAG
GGCCTTTCCGTCCTCAGCCGTCGCTTCATGTGACTCCACGGAGTACCGGGCGCCGTCCAGGCACCTCGAT
TAGTTCTCGAGCTTTTGGAGTACGTCGTCTTTAGGTTGGGGGGAGGGGTTTTATGCGATGGAGTTTCCCC
ACACTGAGTGGGTGGAGACTGAAGTTAGGCCAGCTTGGCACTTGATGTAATTCTCCTTGGAATTTGCCCT
TTTTGAGTTTGGATCTTGGTTCATTCTCAAGCCTCAGACAGTGGTTCAAAGTTTTTTTCTTCCATTTCAG
GTGTCGTGAGGTACCGGATCCTCTAGATTCGCTAGCGGATCCGGAATAACTTCGTATAGGATACTTTATA
CGAAGTTATGCAGAATGGTAGCTGGATTGTAGCTGCTATTAGCAATATGAAACCTCTTAATAACTTCGTA
TAGCATACATTATACGAAGTTATTATTTTGTACTAATATCTTTGTGTTTACAGTCAAATTAATTCTAATT
ATCTCTCTAACAGCCTTGTATCGTATATGCAAATATGAAGGAATCATGGGAAATAGGCCCTCTTCCTGCC
CGACCTTGGCGCGCGCTCGGCGCGCGGTCACGCTCCGTCACGTGGTGCGTTTTGCCTGCGCGTCTTTCCA
CTGGGTTAATTAAGCGGCCGCTTACTTGTACAGCTCGTCCATGCCGCCGGTGGAGTGGCGGCCCTCGGCG
CGTTCGTACTGTTCCACGATGGTGTAGTCCTCGTTGTGGGAGGTGATGTCCAACTTGATGTTGACGTTGT
AGGCGCCGGGCAGCTGCACGGGCTTCTTGGCCTTGTAGGTGGTCTTGACCTCAGCGTCGTAGTGGCCGCC
GTCCTTCAGCTTCAGCCTCTGCTTGATCTCGCCCTTCAGGGCGCCGTCCTCGGGGTACATCCGCTCGGAG
GAGGCCTCCCAGCCCATGGTCTTCTTCTGCATTACGGGGCCGTCGGAGGGGAAGTTGGTGCCGCGCAGCT
TCACCTTGTAGATGAACTCGCCGTCCTGCAGGGAGGAGTCCTGGGTCACGGTCACCACGCCGCCGTCCTC
GAAGTTCATCACGCGCTCCCACTTGAAGCCCTCGGGGAAGGACAGCTTCAAGTAGTCGGGGATGTCGGCG
GGGTGCTTCACGTAGGCCTTGGAGCCGTACATGAACTGAGGGGACAGGATGTCCCAGGCGAAGGGCAGGG
GGCCACCCTTGGTCACCTTCAGCTTGGCGGTCTGGGTGCCCTCGTAGGGGCGGCCCTCGCCCTCGCCCTC
GATCTCGAACTCGTGGCCGTTCACGGAGCCCTCCATGTGCACCTTGAAGCGCATGAACTCCTTGATGATG
GCCATGTTATCCTCCTCGCCCTTGCTCACCATGGTGGCGGATGCTACCGGTGGATCCCGGGCCCGCGGTA
CCGTCGACTGCAGCTCCTGATCGGCCTCTTCATTCTTCTCAACCGGTTTAGTTCTTCTGATGCAGCACAG
CATGGGGCGGCGCGCCGCGATAACTTCGTATAAAGTATCCTATACGAAGTTATTTGCCTTAACCCAGAAA
TTATCACTGTTATTCTTTAGAATGGTGCAAAGAATAACTTCGTATAATGTATGCTATACGAAGTTATGTT
TATCTGCAGTTTTAAAATTATGTTTTAAAATGGACTATCATATGCTTACCGTAACTTGAAAGTATTTCGA
TTTCTTGGGTTTATATATCTTGTGGAAAGGACGCGGTTTCCTAGGTCTGTGAAGATGCCGTAAACCTGAC
CCATTTACGGCATCTTCACAGATTTTTGAATTCGATATCAAGCTTATCGATAATCAACCTCTGGATTACA
AAATTTGTGAAAGATTGACTGGTATTCTTAACTATGTTGCTCCTTTTACGCTATGTGGATACGCTGCTTT
AATGCCTTTGTATCATGCTATTGCTTCCCGTATGGCTTTCATTTTCTCCTCCTTGTATAAATCCTGGTTG
CTGTCTCTTTATGAGGAGTTGTGGCCCGTTGTCAGGCAACGTGGCGTGGTGTGCACTGTGTTTGCTGACG
CAACCCCCACTGGTTGGGGCATTGCCACCACCTGTCAGCTCCTTTCCGGGACTTTCGCTTTCCCCCTCCC
TATTGCCACGGCGGAACTCATCGCCGCCTGCCTTGCCCGCTGCTGGACAGGGGCTCGGCTGTTGGGCACT
GACAATTCCGTGGTGTTGTCGGGGAAATCATCGTCCTTTCCTTGGCTGCTCGCCTATGTTGCCACCTGGA
TTCTGCGCGGGACGTCCTTCTGCTACGTCCCTTCGGCCCTCAATCCAGCGGACCTTCCTTCCCGCGGCCT
GCTGCCGGCTCTGCGGCCTCTTCCGCGTCTTCGCCTTCGCCCTCAGACGAGTCGGATCTCCCTTTGGGCC
GCCTCCCCGCATCGATACCGAGCGCTGCTCGAGAGATCTACGGGTGGCATCCCTGTGACCCCTCCCCAGT
GCCTCTCCTGGCCCTGGAAGTTGCCACTCCAGTGCCCACCAGCCTTGTCCTAATAAAATTAAGTTGCATC
ATTTTGTCTGACTAGGTGTCCTTCTATAATATTATGGGGTGGAGGGGGGTGGTATGGAGCAAGGGGCAAG
TTGGGAAGACAACCTGTAGGGCCTGCGGGGTCTATTGGGAACCAAGCTGGAGTGCAGTGGCACAATCTTG
GCTCACTGCAATCTCCGCCTCCTGGGTTCAAGCGATTCTCCTGCCTCAGCCTCCCGAGTTGTTGGGATTC
CAGGCATGCATGACCAGGCTCAGCTAATTTTTGTTTTTTTGGTAGAGACGGGGTTTCACCATATTGGCCA
GGCTGGTCTCCAACTCCTAATCTCAGGTGATCTACCCACCTTGGCCTCCCAAATTGCTGGGATTACAGGC
GTGAACCACTGCTCCCTTCCCTGTCCTTCTGATTTTGTAGGTAACCACGTGCGGACCGAGCGGCCGCAGG
AACCCCTAGTGATGGAGTTGGCCACTCCCTCTCTGCGCGCTCGCTCGCTCACTGAGGCCGGGCGACCAAA
GGTCGCCCGACGCCCGGGCTTTGCCCGGGCGGCCTCAGTGAGCGAGCGAGCGCGCAGCTGCCTGCAGGGG
CGCCTGATGCGGTATTTTCTCCTTACGCATCTGTGCGGTATTTCACACCGCATA
[95 nt withheld, positions 4255-4349]
T
[46 nt withheld, positions 4351-4396]
C
[141 nt withheld, positions 4398-4538]
CCTTTGACGTTGGAGTCCACGTTCTTT
[37 nt withheld, positions 4566-4602]
ACTCTATCTCGGGCTATTCTTTTGATTTATAAGGGATTTTGCCGATTTCGGTCTATTGGTTAAAAAATGA
GCTGATTTAACAAAAATTTAACGCGAATTTTAACAAAATATTAACGTTTACAATTTTATGGTGCACTCTC
AGTACAATCTGCTCTGATGCCGCATAGTTAAGCCAGCCCCGACACCCGCCAACACCCGCTGACGCGCCCT
GACGGGCTTGTCTGCTCCCGGCATCCGCTTACAGACAAGCTGTGACCGTCTCCGGGAGCTGCATGTGTCA
GAGGTTTTCACCGTCATCACCGAAACGCGCGAGACGAAAGGGCCTCGTGATACGCCTATTTTTATAGGTT
AATGTCATGATAATAATGGTTTCTTAGACGTCAGGTGGCACTTTTCGGGGAAATGTGCGCGGAACCCCTA
TTTGTTTATTTTTCTAAATACATTCAAATATGTATCCGCTCATGAGACAATAACCCTGATAAATGCTTCA
ATAATATTGAAAAAGGAAGAGTATGAGTATTCAACATTTCCGTGTCGCCCTTATTCCCTTTTTTGCGGCA
TTTTGCCTTCCTGTTTTTGCTCACCCAGAAACGCTGGTGAAAGTAAAAGATGCTGAAGATCAGTTGGGTG
CACGAGTGGGTTACATCGAACTGGATCTCAACAGCGGTAAGATCCTTGAGAGTTTTCGCCCCGAAGAACG
TTTTCCAATGATGAGCACTTTTAAAGTTCTGCTATGTGGCGCGGTATTATCCCGTATTGACGCCGGGCAA
GAGCAACTCGGTCGCCGCATACACTATTCTCAGAATGACTTGGTTGAGTACTCACCAGTCACAGAAAAGC
ATCTTACGGATGGCATGACAGTAAGAGAATTATGCAGTGCTGCCATAACCATGAGTGATAACACTGCGGC
CAACTTACTTCTGACAACGATCGGAGGACCGAAGGAGCTAACCGCTTTTTTGCACAACATGGGGGATCAT
GTAACTCGCCTTGATCGTTGGGAACCGGAGCTGAATGAAGCCATACCAAACGACGAGCGTGACACCACGA
TGCCTGTAGCAATGGCAACAACGTTGCGCAAACTATTAACTGGCGAACTACTTACTCTAGCTTCCCGGCA
ACAATTAATAGACTGGATGGAGGCGGATAAAGTTGCAGGACCACTTCTGCGCTCGGCCCTTCCGGCTGGC
TGGTTTATTGCTGATAAATCTGGAGCCGGTGAGCGTGGGTCTCGCGGTATCATTGCAGCACTGGGGCCAG
ATGGTAAGCCCTCCCGTATCGTAGTTATCTACACGACGGGGAGTCAGGCAACTATGGATGAACGAAATAG
ACAGATCGCTGAGATAGGTGCCTCACTGATTAAGCATTGGTAACTGTCAGACCAAGTTTACTCATATATA
CTTTAGATTGATTTAAAACTTCATTTTTAATTTAAAAGGATCTAGGTGAAGATCCTTTTTGATAATCTCA
TGACCAAAATCCCTTAACGTGAGTTTTCGTTCCACTGAGCGTCAGACCCCGTAGAAAAGATCAAAGGATC
TTCTTGAGATCCTTTTTTTCTGCGCGTAATCTGCTGCTTGCAAACAAAAAAACCACCGCTACCAGCGGTG
GTTTGTTTGCCGGATCAAGAGCTACCAACTCTTTTTCCGAAGGTAACTGGCTTCAGCAGAGCGCAGATAC
CAAATACTGTTCTTCTAGTGTAGCCGTAGTTAGGCCACCACTTCAAGAACTCTGTAGCACCGCCTACATA
CCTCGCTCTGCTAATCCTGTTACCAGTGGCTGCTGCCAGTGGCGATAAGTCGTGTCTTACCGGGTTGGAC
TCAAGACGATAGTTACCGGATAAGGCGCAGCGGTCGGGCTGAACGGGGGGTTCGTGCACACAGCCCAGCT
TGGAGCGAACGACCTACACCGAACTGAGATACCTACAGCGTGAGCTATGAGAAAGCGCCACGCTTCCCGA
AGGGAGAAAGGCGGACAGGTATCCGGTAAGCGGCAGGGTCGGAACAGGAGAGCGCACGAGGGAGCTTCCA
GGGGGAAACGCCTGGTATCTTTATAGTCCTGTCGGGTTTCGCCACCTCTGACTTGAGCGTCGATTTTTGT
GATGCTCGTCAGGGGGGCGGAGCCTATGGAAAAACGCCAGCAACGCGGCCTTTTTACGGTTCCTGGCCTT
TTGCTGGCCTTTTGCTCACATGT
